>Addgene plasmid #138568 | pCRISPR-HOT-P2A-Clover-BlastR | depositor full sequence | sequence record 267680 | pCRISPR-HOT-P2A-Clover-BlastR sequence 4279 bps
CCGAGCGCAGAAGTGGTCCTGCAACTTTATCCGCCTCCATCCAGTCTATTAATTGTTGCCGGGAAGCTAG
AGTAAGTAGTTCGCCAGTTAATAGTTTGCGCAACGTTGTTGCCATTGCTACAGGCATCGTGGTGTCACGC
TCGTCGTTTGGTATGGCTTCATTCAGCTCCGGTTCCCAACGATCAAGGCGAGTTACATGATCCCCCATGT
TGTGCAAAAAAGCGGTTAGCTCCTTCGGTCCTCCGATCGTTGTCAGAAGTAAGTTGGCCGCAGTGTTATC
ACTCATGGTTATGGCAGCACTGCATAATTCTCTTACTGTCATGCCATCCGTAAGATGCTTTTCTGTGACT
GGTGAGTACTCAACCAAGTCATTCTGAGAATAGTGTATGCGGCGACCGAGTTGCTCTTGCCCGGCGTCAA
TACGGGATAATACCGCGCCACATAGCAGAACTTTAAAAGTGCTCATCATTGGAAAACGTTCTTCGGGGCG
AAAACTCTCAAGGATCTTACCGCTGTTGAGATCCAGTTCGATGTAACCCACTCGTGCACCCAACTGATCT
TCAGCATCTTTTACTTTCACCAGCGTTTCTGGGTGAGCAAAAACAGGAAGGCAAAATGCCGCAAAAAAGG
GAATAAGGGCGACACGGAAATGTTGAATACTCATACTCTTCCTTTTTCAATATTATTGAAGCATTTATCA
GGGTTATTGTCTCATGAGCGGATACATATTTGAATGTATTTAGAAAAATAAACAAATAGGGGTTCCGCGC
ACATTTCCCCGAAAAGTGCGGTGTGAAATACCGCACAGATGCGTAAGGAGAAAATACCGCATCAGGCGCC
ATTCGCCATTCAGGCTGCGCAACTGTTGGGAAGGGCGATCGGTGCGGGCCTCTTCGCTATTACGCCAGCT
GGCGAAAGGGGGATGTGCTGCAAGGCGATTAAGTTGGGTAACGCCAGGGTTTTCCCAGTCACGACGTTGT
AAAACGACGGCCAGTGAATTCGAGCTCGGTACCTAATGATAGCTAGCGGGCCAGTACCCAAAAAGCGGGG
GGTCTGGTGGCAGTGGAGGGGGATCCGGAAGCGGAGCTACTAACTTCAGCCTGCTGAAGCAGGCTGGAGA
CGTGGAGGAGAACCCTGGACCTGTGAGCAAGGGCGAGGAGCTGTTCACCGGGGTGGTGCCCATCCTGGTC
GAGCTGGACGGCGACGTAAACGGCCACAAGTTCAGCGTCCGCGGCGAGGGCGAGGGCGATGCCACCAACG
GCAAGCTGACCCTGAAGTTCATCTGCACCACCGGCAAGCTGCCCGTGCCCTGGCCCACCCTCGTGACCAC
CTTCGGCTACGGCGTGGCCTGCTTCAGCCGCTACCCCGACCACATGAAGCAGCACGACTTCTTCAAGTCC
GCCATGCCCGAAGGCTACGTCCAGGAGCGCACCATCTCTTTCAAGGACGACGGTACCTACAAGACCCGCG
CCGAGGTGAAGTTCGAGGGCGACACCCTGGTGAACCGCATCGAGCTGAAGGGCATCGACTTCAAGGAGGA
CGGCAACATCCTGGGGCACAAGCTGGAGTACAACTTCAACAGCCACTACGTCTATATCACGGCCGACAAG
CAGAAGAACTGCATCAAGGCTAACTTCAAGATCCGCCACAACGTTGAGGACGGCAGCGTGCAGCTCGCCG
ACCACTACCAGCAGAACACCCCCATCGGCGACGGCCCCGTGCTGCTGCCCGACAACCACTACCTGAGCCA
TCAGTCCAAGCTGAGCAAAGACCCCAACGAGAAGCGCGATCACATGGTCCTGCTGGAGTTCGTGACCGCC
GCCTAAGGCCGCATAACTTCGTATAGGATACCTTATACGAAGTTATCTCACCCGGGTAGGGGAGGCGCTT
TTCCCAAGGCAGTCTGGAGCATGCGCTTTAGCAGCCCCGCTGGGCACTTGGCGCTACACAAGTGGCCTCT
GGCCTCGCACACATTCCACATCCACCGGTAGGCGCCAACCGGCTCCGTTCTTTGGTGGCCCCTTCGCGCC
ACCTTCTACTCCTCCCCTAGTCAGGAAGTTCCCCCCCGCCCCGCAGCTCGCGTCGTGCAGGACGTGACAA
ATGGAAGTAGCACGTCTCACTAGTCTCGTGCAGATGGACAGCACCGCTGAGCAATGGAAGCGGGTAGGCC
TTTGGGGCAGCGGCCAATAGCAGCTTTGCTCCTTCGCTTTCTGGGCTCAGAGGCTGGGAAGGGGTGGGTC
CGGGGGCGGGCTCAGGGGCGGGCTCAGGGGCGGGGCGGGCGCCCGAAGGTCCTCCGGAGGCCCGGCATTC
TGCACGCTTCAAAAGCGCACGTCTGCCGCGCTGTTCTCCTCTTCCTCATCTCCGGGCCTTTCGACAGCCA
TCGACGGTACCATGGCCAAGCCTTTGTCTCAAGAAGAATCCACCCTCATTGAAAGAGCAACGGCTACAAT
CAACAGCATCCCCATCTCTGAAGACTACAGCGTCGCCAGCGCAGCTCTCTCTAGCGACGGCCGCATCTTC
ACTGGTGTCAATGTATATCATTTTACTGGGGGACCTTGTGCAGAACTCGTGGTGCTGGGCACTGCTGCTG
CTGCGGCAGCTGGCAACCTGACTTGTATCGTCGCGATCGGAAATGAGAACAGGGGCATCTTGAGCCCCTG
CGGACGGTGCCGACAGGTGCTTCTCGATCTGCATCCTGGGATCAAAGCCATAGTGAAGGACAGTGATGGA
CAGCCGACGGCAGTTGGGATTCGTGAATTGCTGCCCTCTGGTTATGTGTGGGAGGGCTGAGGATCCCTGA
TGTGCCTTCTAGTTGCCAGCCATCTGTTGTTTGCCCCTCCCCCGTGCCTTCCTTGACCCTGGAAGGTGCC
ACTCCCACTGTCCTTTCCTAATAAAATGAGGAAATTGCATCGCATTGTCTGAGTAGGTGTCATTCTATTC
TGGGGGGTGGGGTGGGGCAGGACAGCAAGGGGGAGGATTGGGAAGACAATAGCAGGCATGCTGGGGATGC
GGTGGGCTCTATGGGCGGCCGCCGCTGATCAGCCTCGACTGTGCCTTCTAGTTGCCAGCCATCTGTTGTT
TGCCCCTCCCCCGTGCCTTCCTTGACCCTGGAAGGTGCCACTCCCACTGTCCTTTCCTAATAAAATGAGG
AAATTGCATCGCATTGTCTGAGTAGGTGTCATTCTATTCTGGGGGGTGGGGTGGGGCAGGACAGCAAGGG
GGAGGATTGGGAAGACAATAGCAGGCATGCTGGGGATGCGGTGGGCTCTATGGACGCGTCAGCAAAAGGC
CAGGAACCGTAAAAAGGCCGCGTTGCTGGCGTTTTTCCATAGGCTCCGCCCCCCTGACGAGCATCACAAA
AATCGACGCTCAAGTCAGAGGTGGCGAAACCCGACAGGACTATAAAGATACCAGGCGTTTCCCCCTGGAA
GCTCCCTCGTGCGCTCTCCTGTTCCGACCCTGCCGCTTACCGGATACCTGTCCGCCTTTCTCCCTTCGGG
AAGCGTGGCGCTTTCTCATAGCTCACGCTGTAGGTATCTCAGTTCGGTGTAGGTCGTTCGCTCCAAGCTG
GGCTGTGTGCACGAACCCCCCGTTCAGCCCGACCGCTGCGCCTTATCCGGTAACTATCGTCTTGAGTCCA
ACCCGGTAAGACACGACTTATCGCCACTGGCAGCAGCCACTGGTAACAGGATTAGCAGAGCGAGGTATGT
AGGCGGTGCTACAGAGTTCTTGAAGTGGTGGCCTAACTACGGCTACACTAGAAGGACAGTATTTGGTATC
TGCGCTCTGCTGAAGCCAGTTACCTTCGGAAAAAGAGTTGGTAGCTCTTGATCCGGCAAACAAACCACCG
CTGGTAGCGGTGGTTTTTTTGTTTGCAAGCAGCAGATTACGCGCAGAAAAAAAGGATCTCAAGAAGATCC
TTTGATCTTTTCTACGGGGTCTGACGCTCAGTGGAACGAAAACTCACGTTAAGGGATTTTGGTCATGAGA
TTATCAAAAAGGATCTTCACCTAGATCCTTTTAAATTAAAAATGAAGTTTTAAATCAATCTAAAGTATAT
ATGAGTAAACTTGGTCTGACAGTTACCAATGCTTAATCAGTGAGGCACCTATCTCAGCGATCTGTCTATT
TCGTTCATCCATAGTTGCCTGACTCCCCGTCGTGTAGATAACTACGATACGGGAGGGCTTACCATCTGGC
CCCAGTGCTGCAATGATACCGCGAGACCCACGCTCACCGGCTCCAGATTTATCAGCAATAAACCAGCCAG
CCGGAAGGG
Features (pLannotate 1.2.2; 11 found; start..end, strand, type, name):
    665..769     -  promoter       AmpR promoter: bla
    787..836     +  misc_feature   bom (fragment): basis of mobility region from pBR322
    842..999     -  CDS            lacZα (fragment): LacZα fragment of β-galactosidase; lacZ fragment
   1143..1823    +  CDS            mClover3 (fragment): mClover3 is a basic (constitutively fluorescent) green/yellow fluorescent protein published in 2016, derived from Aequorea victoria. It is reported to be a rapidly-maturing monomer with high acid sensitivity.
   1833..1866    +  protein_bind   loxN: Cre-mediated recombination occurs in the 8-bp core sequence (GTATACCT). loxN sites are compatible with each other, but incompatible with loxP or lox2272 sites. Cre recombinase
   1874..2373    +  promoter       PGK promoter: mouse phosphoglycerate kinase 1 promoter
   2392..2788    +  CDS            BSD (fragment): blasticidin S deaminase; Aspergillus terreus BSD; confers resistance to blasticidin
   2801..3024    +  polyA_signal   bGH poly(A) signal: bovine growth hormone polyadenylation signal
   3049..3273    +  polyA_signal   bGH poly(A) signal: bovine growth hormone polyadenylation signal
   3324..3912    -  rep_origin     ori: high-copy-number ColE1/pMB1/pBR322/pUC origin of replication
   4083..664     -  CDS            AmpR (across the origin): β-lactamase; bla; confers resistance to ampicillin, carbenicillin, and related antibiotics
