>Addgene plasmid #138568 | pCRISPR-HOT-P2A-Clover-BlastR | addgene full sequence | sequence record 273996 | Addgene NGS Result
CCGAGCGCAGAAGTGGTCCTGCAACTTTATCCGCCTCCATCCAGTCTATTAATTGTTGCCGGGAAGCTAG
AGTAAGTAGTTCGCCAGTTAATAGTTTGCGCAACGTTGTTGCCATTGCTACAGGCATCGTGGTGTCACGC
TCGTCGTTTGGTATGGCTTCATTCAGCTCCGGTTCCCAACGATCAAGGCGAGTTACATGATCCCCCATGT
TGTGCAAAAAAGCGGTTAGCTCCTTCGGTCCTCCGATCGTTGTCAGAAGTAAGTTGGCCGCAGTGTTATC
ACTCATGGTTATGGCAGCACTGCATAATTCTCTTACTGTCATGCCATCCGTAAGATGCTTTTCTGTGACT
GGTGAGTACTCAACCAAGTCATTCTGAGAATAGTGTATGCGGCGACCGAGTTGCTCTTGCCCGGCGTCAA
TACGGGATAATACCGCGCCACATAGCAGAACTTTAAAAGTGCTCATCATTGGAAAACGTTCTTCGGGGCG
AAAACTCTCAAGGATCTTACCGCTGTTGAGATCCAGTTCGATGTAACCCACTCGTGCACCCAACTGATCT
TCAGCATCTTTTACTTTCACCAGCGTTTCTGGGTGAGCAAAAACAGGAAGGCAAAATGCCGCAAAAAAGG
GAATAAGGGCGACACGGAAATGTTGAATACTCATACTCTTCCTTTTTCAATATTATTGAAGCATTTATCA
GGGTTATTGTCTCATGAGCGGATACATATTTGAATGTATTTAGAAAAATAAACAAATAGGGGTTCCGCGC
ACATTTCCCCGAAAAGTGCGGTGTGAAATACCGCACAGATGCGTAAGGAGAAAATACCGCATCAGGCGCC
ATTCGCCATTCAGGCTGCGCAACTGTTGGGAAGGGCGATCGGTGCGGGCCTCTTCGCTATTACGCCAGCT
GGCGAAAGGGGGATGTGCTGCAAGGCGATTAAGTTGGGTAACGCCAGGGTTTTCCCAGTCACGACGTTGT
AAAACGACGGCCAGTGAATTCGAGCTCGGTACCTAATGATAGCTAGCGGGCCAGTACCCAAAAAGCGGGG
GGTCTGGTGGCAGTGGAGGGGGATCCGGAAGCGGAGCTACTAACTTCAGCCTGCTGAAGCAGGCTGGAGA
CGTGGAGGAGAACCCTGGACCTGTGAGCAAGGGCGAGGAGCTGTTCACCGGGGTGGTGCCCATCCTGGTC
GAGCTGGACGGCGACGTAAACGGCCACAAGTTCAGCGTCCGCGGCGAGGGCGAGGGCGATGCCACCAACG
GCAAGCTGACCCTGAAGTTCATCTGCACCACCGGCAAGCTGCCCGTGCCCTGGCCCACCCTCGTGACCAC
CTTCGGCTACGGCGTGGCCTGCTTCAGCCGCTACCCCGACCACATGAAGCAGCACGACTTCTTCAAGTCC
GCCATGCCCGAAGGCTACGTCCAGGAGCGCACCATCTCTTTCAAGGACGACGGTACCTACAAGACCCGCG
CCGAGGTGAAGTTCGAGGGCGACACCCTGGTGAACCGCATCGAGCTGAAGGGCATCGACTTCAAGGAGGA
CGGCAACATCCTGGGGCACAAGCTGGAGTACAACTTCAACAGCCACTACGTCTATATCACGGCCGACAAG
CAGAAGAACTGCATCAAGGCTAACTTCAAGATCCGCCACAACGTTGAGGACGGCAGCGTGCAGCTCGCCG
ACCACTACCAGCAGAACACCCCCATCGGCGACGGCCCCGTGCTGCTGCCCGACAACCACTACCTGAGCCA
TCAGTCCAAGCTGAGCAAAGACCCCAACGAGAAGCGCGATCACATGGTCCTGCTGGAGTTCGTGACCGCC
GCCTAAGGCCGCATAACTTCGTATAGGATACCTTATACGAAGTTATCTCACCCGGGTAGGGGAGGCGCTT
TTCCCAAGGCAGTCTGGAGCATGCGCTTTAGCAGCCCCGCTGGGCACTTGGCGCTACACAAGTGGCCTCT
GGCCTCGCACACATTCCACATCCACCGGTAGGCGCCAACCGGCTCCGTTCTTTGGTGGCCCCTTCGCGCC
ACCTTCTACTCCTCCCCTAGTCAGGAAGTTCCCCCCCGCCCCGCAGCTCGCGTCGTGCAGGACGTGACAA
ATGGAAGTAGCACGTCTCACTAGTCTCGTGCAGATGGACAGCACCGCTGAGCAATGGAAGCGGGTAGGCC
TTTGGGGCAGCGGCCAATAGCAGCTTTGCTCCTTCGCTTTCTGGGCTCAGAGGCTGGGAAGGGGTGGGTC
CGGGGGCGGGCTCAGGGGCGGGCTCAGGGGCGGGGCGGGCGCCCGAAGGTCCTCCGGAGGCCCGGCATTC
TGCACGCTTCAAAAGCGCACGTCTGCCGCGCTGTTCTCCTCTTCCTCATCTCCGGGCCTTTCGACAGCCA
TCGACGGTACCATGGCCAAGCCTTTGTCTCAAGAAGAATCCACCCTCATTGAAAGAGCAACGGCTACAAT
CAACAGCATCCCCATCTCTGAAGACTACAGCGTCGCCAGCGCAGCTCTCTCTAGCGACGGCCGCATCTTC
ACTGGTGTCAATGTATATCATTTTACTGGGGGACCTTGTGCAGAACTCGTGGTGCTGGGCACTGCTGCTG
CTGCGGCAGCTGGCAACCTGACTTGTATCGTCGCGATCGGAAATGAGAACAGGGGCATCTTGAGCCCCTG
CGGACGGTGCCGACAGGTGCTTCTCGATCTGCATCCTGGGATCAAAGCCATAGTGAAGGACAGTGATGGA
CAGCCGACGGCAGTTGGGATTCGTGAATTGCTGCCCTCTGGTTATGTGTGGGAGGGCTGAGGATCCCTGA
TGTGCCTTCTAGTTGCCAGCCATCTGTTGTTTGCCCCTCCCCCGTGCCTTCCTTGACCCTGGAAGGTGCC
ACTCCCACTGTCCTTTCCTAATAAAATGAGGAAATTGCATCGCATTGTCTGAGTAGGTGTCATTCTATTC
TGGGGGGTGGGGTGGGGCAGGACAGCAAGGGGGAGGATTGGGAAGACAATAGCAGGCATGCTGGGGATGC
GGTGGGCTCTATGGGCGGCCGCTGATCAGCCTCGACTGTGCCTTCTAGTTGCCAGCCATCTGTTGTTTGC
CCCTCCCCCGTGCCTTCCTTGACCCTGGAAGGTGCCACTCCCACTGTCCTTTCCTAATAAAATGAGGAAA
TTGCATCGCATTGTCTGAGTAGGTGTCATTCTATTCTGGGGGGTGGGGTGGGGCAGGACAGCAAGGGGGA
GGATTGGGAAGACAATAGCAGGCATGCTGGGGATGCGGTGGGCTCTATGGACGCGTCAGCAAAAGGCCAG
GAACCGTAAAAAGGCCGCGTTGCTGGCGTTTTTCCATAGGCTCCGCCCCCCTGACGAGCATCACAAAAAT
CGACGCTCAAGTCAGAGGTGGCGAAACCCGACAGGACTATAAAGATACCAGGCGTTTCCCCCTGGAAGCT
CCCTCGTGCGCTCTCCTGTTCCGACCCTGCCGCTTACCGGATACCTGTCCGCCTTTCTCCCTTCGGGAAG
CGTGGCGCTTTCTCATAGCTCACGCTGTAGGTATCTCAGTTCGGTGTAGGTCGTTCGCTCCAAGCTGGGC
TGTGTGCACGAACCCCCCGTTCAGCCCGACCGCTGCGCCTTATCCGGTAACTATCGTCTTGAGTCCAACC
CGGTAAGACACGACTTATCGCCACTGGCAGCAGCCACTGGTAACAGGATTAGCAGAGCGAGGTATGTAGG
CGGTGCTACAGAGTTCTTGAAGTGGTGGCCTAACTACGGCTACACTAGAAGAACAGTATTTGGTATCTGC
GCTCTGCTGAAGCCAGTTACCTTCGGAAAAAGAGTTGGTAGCTCTTGATCCGGCAAACAAACCACCGCTG
GTAGCGGTGGTTTTTTTGTTTGCAAGCAGCAGATTACGCGCAGAAAAAAAGGATCTCAAGAAGATCCTTT
GATCTTTTCTACGGGGTCTGACGCTCAGTGGAACGAAAACTTACGTTAAGGGATTTTGGTCATGAGATTA
TCAAAAAGGATCTTCACCTAGATCCTTTTAAATTAAAAATGAAGTTTTAAATCAATCTAAAGTATATATG
AGTAAACTTGGTCTGACAGTTACCAATGCTTAATCAGTGAGGCACCTATCTCAGCGATCTGTCTATTTCG
TTCATCCATAGTTGCCTGACTCCCCGTCGTGTAGATAACTACGATACGGGAGGGCTTACCATCTGGCCCC
AGTGCTGCAATGATACCGCGAGACCCACGCTCACCGGCTCCAGATTTATCAGCAATAAACCAGCCAGCCG
GAAGGG
Features (pLannotate 1.2.2; 11 found; start..end, strand, type, name):
    665..769     -  promoter       AmpR promoter: bla
    787..836     +  misc_feature   bom (fragment): basis of mobility region from pBR322
    842..999     -  CDS            lacZα (fragment): LacZα fragment of β-galactosidase; lacZ fragment
   1143..1823    +  CDS            mClover3 (fragment): mClover3 is a basic (constitutively fluorescent) green/yellow fluorescent protein published in 2016, derived from Aequorea victoria. It is reported to be a rapidly-maturing monomer with high acid sensitivity.
   1833..1866    +  protein_bind   loxN: Cre-mediated recombination occurs in the 8-bp core sequence (GTATACCT). loxN sites are compatible with each other, but incompatible with loxP or lox2272 sites. Cre recombinase
   1874..2373    +  promoter       PGK promoter: mouse phosphoglycerate kinase 1 promoter
   2392..2788    +  CDS            BSD (fragment): blasticidin S deaminase; Aspergillus terreus BSD; confers resistance to blasticidin
   2801..3024    +  polyA_signal   bGH poly(A) signal: bovine growth hormone polyadenylation signal
   3046..3270    +  polyA_signal   bGH poly(A) signal: bovine growth hormone polyadenylation signal
   3321..3909    -  rep_origin     ori: high-copy-number ColE1/pMB1/pBR322/pUC origin of replication
   4080..664     -  CDS            AmpR (across the origin): β-lactamase; bla; confers resistance to ampicillin, carbenicillin, and related antibiotics
