[The description below was written by a language model from this plasmid's Addgene catalogue record and pLannotate feature annotations shown in this document.]
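Description:
pCRISPR-HOT-P2A-Clover-BlastR is a small (about 4.3 kb) pGEM-based donor plasmid for CRISPR-Cas9 knock-in by non-homologous end joining rather than homology-directed repair. It is maintained in E. coli as a high-copy plasmid through a ColE1/pUC-type origin and selected with ampicillin via the β-lactamase gene and its native promoter. Remnants of the cloning backbone, a lacZα fragment and a partial bom region, are also annotated. The record describes it as a "universal cleavable" donor. This implies that the plasmid is linearised inside the cell by Cas9 and the resulting fragment is ligated into a Cas9-induced break at the chosen genomic locus, so no locus-specific homology arms are needed. The cleavage target site itself is not annotated in the feature tables.

The payload begins with a P2A-Clover module. The P2A peptide is named in the catalogue entry but not picked up by the annotation, whereas the fluorescent protein is detected as an mClover3-like green/yellow reporter with no promoter of its own. In-frame insertion at the end of an endogenous coding sequence should therefore place Clover under the target gene's control, with the 2A sequence releasing it as a separate protein rather than a fusion. Downstream lie a single annotated loxN site, then an independent selection cassette in which the mouse PGK promoter drives blasticidin S deaminase, followed by two tandem bGH polyadenylation signals. This allows blasticidin enrichment of integrants regardless of target gene expression. The depositor and sequencing-derived records differ by only three nucleotides and carry identical annotations. The associated work applies the system to generating knock-in reporter lines in human organoids.
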