Addgene plasmid #138568: pCRISPR-HOT-P2A-Clover-BlastR
Purpose: Universal Cleavable Donor Plasmid for tagging with P2A-Clover-BlastR using NHEJ
Depositing lab: Hans Clevers. Depositing organization: Hubrecht Institute. Publication: Fast and efficient generation of knock-in human organoids using homology-independent CRISPR-Cas9 precision genome editing. Artegiani B, Hendriks D, Beumer J, Kok R, Zheng X, Joore I, Chuva de Sousa Lopes S, van Zon J, Tans S, Clevers H. Nat Cell Biol. 2020 Mar;22(3):321-331. doi: 10.1038/s41556-020-0472-5. Epub 2020 Mar 2. PubMed 32123335.
Backbone
  Vector backbone: pGEM
  Vector type: CRISPR
Growth in bacteria
  Bacterial resistance: Ampicillin, 100 μg/mL
  Growth temperature: 37°C
  Growth strain: DH5alpha
  Copy number: High Copy
Gene/Insert
  Gene/Insert name: P2A-clover-BlastR
Terms and licenses: Academic/Nonprofit Terms; Industry Terms: Not Available to Industry
How to cite: pCRISPR-HOT-P2A-Clover-BlastR was a gift from Hans Clevers (Addgene plasmid # 138568 ; http://n2t.net/addgene:138568 ; RRID:Addgene_138568)
